Addgene plasmid #148915: pAc5.1B-EGFP-Dm4EHP-R93PE139L_AH
Purpose: Insect Expression of Dm4EHP-R93PE139L
Depositing lab: Elisa Izaurralde. Depositing organization: Max Planck Institute for Developmental Biology. Publication: Direct role for the Drosophila GIGYF protein in 4EHP-mediated mRNA repression. Ruscica V, Bawankar P, Peter D, Helms S, Igreja C, Izaurralde E. Nucleic Acids Res. 2019 Jul 26;47(13):7035-7048. doi: 10.1093/nar/gkz429. PubMed 31114929.
Backbone
  Vector backbone: Unknown
  Vector type: Insect Expression
Growth in bacteria
  Bacterial resistance: Ampicillin, 100 μg/mL
  Growth temperature: 37°C
  Growth strain: DH5alpha
  Copy number: Low Copy
Gene/Insert
  Gene/Insert name: Dm4EHP-R93PE139L
  Species: D. melanogaster (fly)
  Mutation: 4 silent mutations compared to the sequence given by NCBI:NM_176552.2
  Entrez Gene: 4EHP (a.k.a. Dmel_CG33100, 4E-HP, CG10716, CG33100, CT30033, Dmel\CG33100, d4EHP, eIF4E-8)
  Cloning method: Unknown
Terms and licenses: Academic/Nonprofit Terms; Industry Terms: Not Available to Industry
Depositor comments: Plasmids from this collection were made available to the research community and donated after the lab closed. Please note that the sequence provided by the depositing laboratory may be theoretical/predicted or based on Sanger sequencing results. There may be discrepancies between sequencing results obtained by Addgene and the depositor sequence. If an Addgene verified sequence is not available, please contact before placing your order to request that our lab fully sequence the plasmid.
How to cite: pAc5.1B-EGFP-Dm4EHP-R93PE139L_AH was a gift from Elisa Izaurralde (Addgene plasmid # 148915 ; http://n2t.net/addgene:148915 ; RRID:Addgene_148915)
