[The description below was written by a language model from this plasmid's Addgene catalogue record and pLannotate feature annotations shown in this document.]
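Description:
pAc5.1B-EGFP-Dm4EHP-R93PE139L_AH is a 6.7 kb insect expression plasmid for producing a GFP-tagged mutant of Drosophila melanogaster 4EHP (CG33100, also called eIF4E-8), a cap-binding protein of the eIF4E family. The catalogue lists the backbone as unknown, although the name and the annotated parts point to a pAc5.1-type vector. It is propagated in E. coli through a ColE1/pUC-family origin and selected with ampicillin via the bla gene and its promoter. The origin is annotated as high-copy, whereas the catalogue entry lists the plasmid as low copy. Short fragments annotated as tetracycline resistance and SV40 large T antigen are non-functional backbone remnants, and no marker for selection in insect cells is annotated.

Expression is driven by the constitutive Drosophila actin 5C promoter, which is followed directly by the EGFP coding sequence. The 4EHP insert itself was not annotated by the feature tool, but a gap of about 700 nt between EGFP and the downstream V5 epitope tag is consistent with its position, which would give an N-terminal EGFP fusion. Whether the V5 tag is translated in frame or excluded by an insert stop codon cannot be determined from the record. An SV40 polyadenylation signal lies downstream, though it is annotated on the opposite strand.

The insert carries the substitutions R93P and E139L, plus four silent changes relative to the NCBI reference transcript. The record does not state what these substitutions do. The associated study concerns the role of Drosophila GIGYF in 4EHP-mediated mRNA repression, so the construct was presumably used as a mutant comparison in fly cell expression experiments. The depositor sequence may be theoretical rather than fully verified.
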