Features (pLannotate 1.2.2; 9 found; start..end, strand, type, name):
     56..2568    +  promoter       Ac5 promoter: Drosophila melanogaster actin 5C promoter
   2588..3304    +  CDS            EGFP: EGFP is a basic (constitutively fluorescent) green fluorescent protein published in 1996, derived from Aequorea victoria. It is reported to be a rapidly-maturing weak dimer with moderate acid sensitivity.
   4016..4057    +  CDS            V5 tag: epitope tag from simian virus 5
   4157..4291    -  polyA_signal   SV40 poly(A) signal: SV40 polyadenylation signal
   4314..4398    -  CDS            large T antigen (fragment): large T antigen from SV40 (simian virus 40)
   4399..4869    +  CDS            TcR (fragment): tetracycline efflux protein; tet; confers resistance to tetracycline
   4913..5501    -  rep_origin     ori: high-copy-number ColE1/pMB1/pBR322/pUC origin of replication
   5672..6532    -  CDS            AmpR: β-lactamase; bla; confers resistance to ampicillin, carbenicillin, and related antibiotics
   6533..6637    -  promoter       AmpR promoter: bla
>Addgene plasmid #148915 | pAc5.1B-EGFP-Dm4EHP-R93PE139L_AH | depositor full sequence | sequence record 291363 | Full Sequence
CTTCAAGGAATTAATTCTATATTCTAAAAACACAAATGATACTTCTAAAAAAAATCATGAATGGCATCAA
CTCTGAATCAAATCTTTGCAGATGCACCTACTTCTCATTTCCACTGTCACATCATTTTTCCAGATCTCGC
TGCCTGTTATGTGGCCCACAAACCAAGACACGTTTTATGGCCATTAAAGCTGGCTGATCGTCGCCAAACA
CCAAATACATATCAATATGTACATTCGAGAAAGAAGCGATCAAAGAAGCGTCTTCGGGCGAGTAGGAGAA
TGCGGAGGAGAAGGAGAACGAGCTGATCTAGTATCTCTCCACAATCCAATGCCAACTGACCAACTGGCCA
TATTCGGAGCAATTTGAAGCCAATTTCCATCGCCTGGCGATCGCTCCATTCTTGGCTATATGTTTTTCAC
CGTTCCCGGGGCCATTTTCAAAGACTCGTCGGTAAGATAAGATTGTGTCACTCGCTGTCTCTCTTCATTT
GTCGAAGAATGCTGAGGAATTTCGCGATGACGTCGGCGAGTATTTTGAAGAATGAGAATAATTTGTATTT
ATACGAAAATCAGTTAGTGGAATTTTCTACAAAAACATGTTATCTATAGATAATTTTGTTGCAAAATATG
TTGACTATGACAAAGATTGTATGTATATACCTTTAATGTATTCTCATTTTCTTATGTATTTATAATGGCA
ATGATGATACTGATGATATTTTAAGATGATGCCAGACCACAGGCTGATTTCTGCGTCTTTTGCCGAACGC
AGTGCATGTGCGGTTGTTGTTTTTTGGAATAGTTTCAATTTTCGGACTGTCCGCTTTGATTTCAGTTTCT
TGGCTTATTCAAAAAGCAAAGTAAAGCCAAAAAAGCGAGATGGCAATACCAAATGCGGCAAAACGGTAGT
GGAAGGAAAGGGGTGCGGGGCAGCGGAAGGAAGGGTGGGGCGGGGCGTGGCGGGGTCTGTGGCTGGGCGC
GACGTCACCGACGTTGGAGCCACTCCTTTGACCATGTGTGCGTGTGTGTATTATTCGTGTCTCGCCACTC
GCCGGTTGTTTTTTTCTTTTTATCTCGCTCTCTCTAGCGCCATCTCGTACGCATGCTCAACGCACCGCAT
GTTGCCGTGTCCTTTATGCGTCATTTTGGCTCGAAATAGGCAATTATTTAAACAAAGATTAGTCAACGAA
AACGCTAAAATAAATAAGTCTACAATATGGTTACTTATTGCCATGTGTGTGCAGCCAACGATAGCAACAA
AAGCAACAACACAGTGGCTTTCCCTCTTTCACTTTTTGTTTGCAAGCGCGTGCGAGCAAGACGGCACGAC
CGGCAAACGCAATTACGCTGACAAAGAGCAGACGAAGTTTTGGCCGAAAAACATCAAGGCGCCTGATACG
AATGCATTTGCAATAACAATTGCGATATTTAATATTGTTTATGAAGCTGTTTGACTTCAAAACACACAAA
AAAAAAAATAAAACAAATTATTTGAAAGAGAATTAGGAATCGGACAGCTTATCGTTACGGGCTAACAGCA
CACCGAGACGAAATAGCTTACCTGACGTCACAGCCTCTGGAAGAACTGCCGCCAAGCAGAGAGAGAGAGA
AAAAGAGGGAGAGCAGCTTAGACCGCATGTGCTTGTGTGTGAGGCGTCTCTCTCTTCGTCTCCTGTTTGC
GCAAACGCATAGACTGCACTGAGAAAATCGATTACCTATTTTTTATGAATGAATATTTGCACTATTACTA
TTCAAAACTATTAAGATAGCAATCACATTCAATAGCCAAATACTATACCACCTGAGCGATGCAACGAAAT
GATCAATTTGAGCAAAAATGCTGCATATTTAGGACGGCATCATTATAGAAATGCTTCTTGCTGTGTACTT
TTCTCTCGTCTGGCAGCTGTTTCGCCGTTATTGTTAAAACCGGCTTAAGTTAGGTGTGTTTTCTACGACT
AGTGATGCCCCTACTAGAAGATGTGTGTTGCACAAATGTCCCTGAATAACCAATTTGAAGTGCAGATAGC
AGTAAACGTAAGCTAATATGAATATTATTTAACTGTAATGTTTTAATATCGCTGGACATTACTAATAAAC
CCACTATAAACACATGTACATATGTATGTTTTGGCATACAATGAGTAGTTGGGGAAAAAATGTGTAAAAG
CACCGTGACCATCACAGCATAAAGATAACCAGCTGAAGTATCGAATATGAGTAACCCCCAAATTGAATCA
CATGCCGCAACTGATAGGACCCATGGAAGTACACTCTTCATGGCGATATACAAGACACACACAAGCACGA
ACACCCAGTTGCGGAGGAAATTCTCCGTAAATGAAAACCCAATCGGCGAACAATTCATACCCATATATGG
TAAAAGTTTTGAACGCGACTTGAGAGCGGAGAGCATTGCGGCTGATAAGGTTTTAGCGCTAAGCGGGCTT
TATAAAACGGGCTGCGGGACCAGTTTTCATATCACTACCGTTTGAGTTCTTGTGCTGTGTGGATACTCCT
CCCGACACAAAGCCGCTCCATCAGCCAGCAGTCGTCTAATCCAGAGACCCCGGATCGGGGTACCAACATG
GTGAGCAAGGGCGAGGAGCTGTTCACCGGGGTGGTGCCCATCCTGGTCGAGCTGGACGGCGACGTAAACG
GCCACAAGTTCAGCGTGTCCGGCGAGGGCGAGGGCGATGCCACCTACGGCAAGCTGACCCTGAAGTTCAT
CTGCACCACCGGCAAGCTGCCCGTGCCCTGGCCCACCCTCGTGACCACCCTGACCTACGGCGTGCAGTGC
TTCAGCCGCTACCCCGACCACATGAAGCAGCACGACTTCTTCAAGTCCGCCATGCCCGAAGGCTACGTCC
AGGAGCGCACCATCTTCTTCAAGGACGACGGCAACTACAAGACCCGCGCCGAGGTGAAGTTCGAGGGCGA
CACCCTGGTGAACCGCATCGAGCTGAAGGGCATCGACTTCAAGGAGGACGGCAACATCCTGGGGCACAAG
CTGGAGTACAACTACAACAGCCACAACGTCTATATCATGGCCGACAAGCAGAAGAACGGCATCAAGGTGA
ACTTCAAGATCCGCCACAACATCGAGGACGGCAGCGTGCAGCTCGCCGACCACTACCAGCAGAACACCCC
CATCGGCGACGGCCCCGTGCTGCTGCCCGACAACCACTACCTGAGCACCCAGTCCGCCCTGAGCAAAGAC
CCCAACGAGAAGCGCGATCACATGGTCCTGCTGGAGTTCGTGACCGCCGCCGGGATCACTCTCGGCATGG
ACGAGCTGTACAAGCCAAGCTTGAATTCTATGAGCATGGAGAAAGTAGCCAACAAGCAGTACGAGACGAA
AAACTGGCCAGATATTGTCGACAGCGACGACAGCGATGTGGATAATCAGATAGATGTGGACAACCTGCCA
CCACTGGAGGTGGGACCCGGCGAGAACCGGCTGCAGCACACGTACTGCCTCTGGTTCTCTCGCAAGGAGA
CGCAGCGGGCGGCCGCCGACTACAGCAAGTCGCTGCACATGGTCGGCCGGTGCGCCAGCGTGCAGCAGTG
GTGGTCGCTCTACTCGCACCTCATCCCGCCCACCGCCCTGAAGCCCTACCGGGAGCTCCTCCTCTTCAAG
CAGGGCATCATACCGATGTGGGAGGACCCGGCGAACAGCAAGGGCGGCCAGTGGTTGATACGACTGCGCA
AGAACAAGGTCGACCGGGCCTGGCTGAACGTTTGTATGGCGATGCTCGGGGAGCAGTTCCTCGTCGGCGA
CGAGATATGCGGAGTCGTGCTACAGACGAAATATCCGGAGGATAGCTTATCAGTATGGCACCGGACTGCC
ACTGATATGACCAGTACAACACGTATCCGTGATACGTTACGCAGGATATTAAATATACCTCTAACAACGG
CATTGGAGTATAAGATACACTGTGATAGCCTTAAATATGTTTCAATTAATAAAGGCCCATTGAAAAGCTG
AAGTCTAGAGGGCCCGCGGTTCGAAGGTAAGCCTATCCCTAACCCTCTCCTCGGTCTCGATTCTACGCGT
ACCGGTCATCATCACCATCACCATTGAGTTTAAACCCGCTGATCAGCCTCGACTGTGCCTTCTAAGGCCT
GAGCTCGCTGATCAGCCTCGATCGAGGATCCAGACATGATAAGATACATTGATGAGTTTGGACAAACCAC
AACTAGAATGCAGTGAAAAAAATGCTTTATTTGTGAAATTTGTGATGCTATTGCTTTATTTGTAACCATT
ATAAGCTGCAATAAACAAGTTAACAACAACAATTGCATTCATTTTATGTTTCAGGTTCAGGGGGAGGTGT
GGGAGGTTTTTTAAAGCAAGTAAAACCTCTACAAATGTGGTATGGCTGATTATGATCAGTCGACCGATGC
CCTTGAGAGCCTTCAACCCAGTCAGCTCCTTCCGGTGGGCGCGGGGCATGACTATCGTCGCCGCACTTAT
GACTGTCTTCTTTATCATGCAACTCGTAGGACAGGTGCCGGCAGCGCTCTGGGTCATTTTCGGCGAGGAC
CGCTTTCGCTGGAGCGCGACGATGATCGGCCTGTCGCTTGCGGTATTCGGAATCTTGCACGCCCTCGCTC
AAGCCTTCGTCACTGGTCCCGCCACCAAACGTTTCGGCGAGAAGCAGGCCATTATCGCCGGCATGGCGGC
CGACGCGCTGGGCTACGTCTTGCTGGCGTTCGCGACGCGAGGCTGGATGGCCTTCCCCATTATGATTCTT
CTCGCTTCCGGCGGCATCGGGATGCCCGCGTTGCAGGCCATGCTGTCCAGGCAGGTAGATGACGACCATC
AGGGACAGCTTCAAGGATCGCTCGCGGCTCTTACCAGCCAGCAAAAGGCCAGGAACCGTAAAAAGGCCGC
GTTGCTGGCGTTTTTCCATAGGCTCCGCCCCCCTGACGAGCATCACAAAAATCGACGCTCAAGTCAGAGG
TGGCGAAACCCGACAGGACTATAAAGATACCAGGCGTTTCCCCCTGGAAGCTCCCTCGTGCGCTCTCCTG
TTCCGACCCTGCCGCTTACCGGATACCTGTCCGCCTTTCTCCCTTCGGGAAGCGTGGCGCTTTCTCAATG
CTCACGCTGTAGGTATCTCAGTTCGGTGTAGGTCGTTCGCTCCAAGCTGGGCTGTGTGCACGAACCCCCC
GTTCAGCCCGACCGCTGCGCCTTATCCGGTAACTATCGTCTTGAGTCCAACCCGGTAAGACACGACTTAT
CGCCACTGGCAGCAGCCACTGGTAACAGGATTAGCAGAGCGAGGTATGTAGGCGGTGCTACAGAGTTCTT
GAAGTGGTGGCCTAACTACGGCTACACTAGAAGGACAGTATTTGGTATCTGCGCTCTGCTGAAGCCAGTT
ACCTTCGGAAAAAGAGTTGGTAGCTCTTGATCCGGCAAACAAACCACCGCTGGTAGCGGTGGTTTTTTTG
TTTGCAAGCAGCAGATTACGCGCAGAAAAAAAGGATCTCAAGAAGATCCTTTGATCTTTTCTACGGGGTC
TGACGCTCAGTGGAACGAAAACTCACGTTAAGGGATTTTGGTCATGAGATTATCAAAAAGGATCTTCACC
TAGATCCTTTTAAATTAAAAATGAAGTTTTAAATCAATCTAAAGTATATATGAGTAAACTTGGTCTGACA
GTTACCAATGCTTAATCAGTGAGGCACCTATCTCAGCGATCTGTCTATTTCGTTCATCCATAGTTGCCTG
ACTCCCCGTCGTGTAGATAACTACGATACGGGAGGGCTTACCATCTGGCCCCAGTGCTGCAATGATACCG
CGAGACCCACGCTCACCGGCTCCAGATTTATCAGCAATAAACCAGCCAGCCGGAAGGGCCGAGCGCAGAA
GTGGTCCTGCAACTTTATCCGCCTCCATCCAGTCTATTAATTGTTGCCGGGAAGCTAGAGTAAGTAGTTC
GCCAGTTAATAGTTTGCGCAACGTTGTTGCCATTGCTGCAGGCATCGTGGTGTCACGCTCGTCGTTTGGT
ATGGCTTCATTCAGCTCCGGTTCCCAACGATCAAGGCGAGTTACATGATCCCCCATGTTGTGCAAAAAAG
CGGTTAGCTCCTTCGGTCCTCCGATCGTTGTCAGAAGTAAGTTGGCCGCAGTGTTATCACTCATGGTTAT
GGCAGCACTGCATAATTCTCTTACTGTCATGCCATCCGTAAGATGCTTTTCTGTGACTGGTGAGTACTCA
ACCAAGTCATTCTGAGAATAGTGTATGCGGCGACCGAGTTGCTCTTGCCCGGCGTCAACACGGGATAATA
CCGCGCCACATAGCAGAACTTTAAAAGTGCTCATCATTGGAAAACGTTCTTCGGGGCGAAAACTCTCAAG
GATCTTACCGCTGTTGAGATCCAGTTCGATGTAACCCACTCGTGCACCCAACTGATCTTCAGCATCTTTT
ACTTTCACCAGCGTTTCTGGGTGAGCAAAAACAGGAAGGCAAAATGCCGCAAAAAAGGGAATAAGGGCGA
CACGGAAATGTTGAATACTCATACTCTTCCTTTTTCAATATTATTGAAGCATTTATCAGGGTTATTGTCT
CATGAGCGGATACATATTTGAATGTATTTAGAAAAATAAACAAATAGGGGTTCCGCGCACATTTCCCCGA
AAAGTGCCACCTGACGTCTAAGAAACCATTATTATCATGACATTAACCTATAAAAATAGGCGTATCACGA
GGCCCTTTCGT
